Addgene plasmid #73835: Plekhm1 C279 pGEX 4T2-GST
Purpose: Express human Plekhm1 (C279 to end domain) in bacterial cells
Depositing lab: Paul Odgren. Depositing organization: University of Massachusetts, Worcester.
Backbone
  Vector backbone: pGEX-4T2
  Backbone manufacturer: GE Healthcare Life Sciences
  Backbone size w/o insert (bp): 4970
  Total vector size (bp): 5770
  Vector type: Bacterial Expression
Growth in bacteria
  Bacterial resistance: Ampicillin, 100 μg/mL
  Growth temperature: 37°C
  Growth strain: DH5alpha
  Copy number: Unknown
Gene/Insert
  Gene/Insert name: Plekhm1
  Species: H. sapiens (human)
  Insert size (bp): 800
  Mutation: to vector was cloned last 279 aa from human Plekhm1 (aa: S778-A1056)
  Entrez Gene: PLEKHM1 (a.k.a. AP162, B2, OPTA3, OPTB6)
  Tag / fusion protein: Gst (N terminal on insert)
  Cloning method: Restriction Enzyme; 5′ cloning site BamH1 (unknown if destroyed); 3′ cloning site Xho1 (unknown if destroyed)
  Sequencing primers: 5′ pGex-5; 3′ pGEX-3
Terms and licenses: Academic/Nonprofit Terms; Industry Terms: Not Available to Industry
How to cite: Plekhm1 C279 pGEX 4T2-GST was a gift from Paul Odgren (Addgene plasmid # 73835 ; http://n2t.net/addgene:73835 ; RRID:Addgene_73835)
