[The description below was written by a language model from this plasmid's Addgene catalogue record.]
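Description:
Plekhm1 C279 pGEX 4T2-GST is a bacterial expression plasmid built on the commercial pGEX-4T2 backbone (about 4.97 kb), giving a total size of roughly 5.77 kb. It is propagated in E. coli under ampicillin selection; the record lists the copy number as unknown and provides no feature table, so the origin of replication and regulatory elements are not individually documented. pGEX-series vectors generally use an IPTG-inducible tac promoter with a plasmid-borne lacI repressor to drive a glutathione S-transferase (GST) open reading frame. In the 4T variants, a thrombin cleavage site follows GST, ahead of the multiple cloning site.

The insert is an approximately 800 bp fragment of human PLEKHM1 encoding the last 279 amino acids of the protein (S778 to A1056), hence the "C279" in the name. It was cloned between the BamHI and XhoI sites, though the record does not say whether these sites survived cloning. GST is fused to the N terminus of the fragment, so the product is a GST–PLEKHM1 C-terminal fusion protein.

The stated purpose is to express this C-terminal region of human PLEKHM1 in bacterial cells. A GST fusion of this kind is typically purified on glutathione resin and used as recombinant protein, for example as bait in pull-down or in vitro binding assays. The record does not specify which downstream experiments it was made for. If the standard thrombin site of the backbone is intact, the GST moiety could in principle be removed after purification.
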