>Addgene plasmid #73835 | Plekhm1 C279 pGEX 4T2-GST | addgene partial sequence | sequence record 140191 | pGEX5 5'-GGGCTGGCAAGCCACGTTTGGTG-3'
GTTCGCGTGGATCCTCCTACTTGGAGACAGCCGAGGAGGCGGTGACCCTGGGCGGGAGCCTGGATGAAAA
CTGTCAGGAGGTGCTGAAATTTGCCACCCGGGAGAATGGCTTCCTGCTGCAGTACCTGGTGGCTATCCCC
ATGGAGAAAGGCCTTGACTCCCAAGGCTGCTTCTGCGCAGGCTGCTCCCGGCAGATCGGCTTCTCCTTTG
TACGACCCAAGCTCTGTGCCTTCTCTGGCCTCTATTACTGTGACATCTGCCACCAAGACGATGCCTCAGT
GATTCCGGCCAGGATCATCCACAACTGGGACCTCACCAAGCGCCCGATCTGCAGGCAGGCCCTGAAGTTT
CTGACACAGATCCGGGCCCAGCCCCTCATCAACCTGCAGATGGTGAACGCGTCTCTGTACGAGCATGTGG
AGCGGATGCACCTCATTGGGAGGAGACGGGAGCAGCTGAAGCTCCTGGGGGATTACCTGGGCCTGTGCCG
GAGTGGCGCCCTGAAGGAGCTCAGCAAGAGGCTCAACCACAGGAATTATCTCTTGGAATCTCCGCATAGG
TTCAGTGTTGCTGACCTCCAACAGATCGCAGACGGGGTGTATGAAGGATTCCTCAAGGCCCTGATTGAAT
TTGCCTCCCAGCATGTCTACCACTGCGACCTGTGCACCCAGCGCGGCTTCATCTGCCAGATCTGCCAGCA
CCACGACATCATCTTCCCCTTTGAGTTTGACACCACAGTCAGGTGTGCCGAGTGCAAGACCGTCTTCCAC
CAGAGCTGCCAGGCTGTGGTGAAGAAGGGCTGCCCCCGCTGTGCCCGCCGGCGCAAGTACCAGGAACAGA
ACATTTTCGCCTGACTCGAGCGGCCGCATCGTGACTGACTGACGATCTGCCTCGCGCGTTTCGGTGATGA
CGGTGAAAACCTCTGA
