>Addgene plasmid #73835 | Plekhm1 C279 pGEX 4T2-GST | addgene partial sequence | sequence record 140193 | pGEX3 5'-CCGGGAGCTGCATGTGTCAGAGG-3'
GATCGTCAGTCAGTCACGATGCGGCCGCTCGAGTCAGGCGAAAATGTTCTGTTCCTGGTACTTGCGCCGG
CGGGCACAGCGGGGGCAGCCCTTCTTCACCACAGCCTGGCAGCTCTGGTGGAAGACGGTCTTGCACTCGG
CACACCTGACTGTGGTGTCAAACTCAAAGGGGAAGATGATGTCGTGGTGCTGGCAGATCTGGCAGATGAA
GCCGCGCTGGGTGCACAGGTCGCAGTGGTAGACATGCTGGGAGGCAAATTCAATCAGGGCCTTGAGGAAT
CCTTCATACACCCCGTCTGCGATCTGTTGGAGGTCAGCAACACTGAACCTATGCGGAGATTCCAAGAGAT
AATTCCTGTGGTTGAGCCTCTTGCTGAGCTCCTTCAGGGCGCCACTCCGGCACAGGCCCAGGTAATCCCC
CAGGAGCTTCAGCTGCTCCCGTCTCCTCCCAATGAGGTGCATCCGCTCCACATGCTCGTACAGAGACGCG
TTCACCATCTGCAGGTTGATGAGGGGCTGGGCCCGGATCTGTGTCAGAAACTTCAGGGCCTGCCTGCAGA
TCGGGCGCTTGGTGAGGTCCCAGTTGTGGATGATCCTGGCCGGAATCACTGAGGCATCGTCTTGGTGGCA
GATGTCACAGTAATAGAGGCCAGAGAAGGCACAGAGCTTGGGTCGTACAAAGGAGAAGCCGATCTGCCGG
GAGCAGCCTGCGCAGAAGCAGCCTTGGGAGTCAAGGCCTTTCTCCATGGGGATAGCCACCAGGTACTGCA
GCAGGAAGCCATTCTCCCGGGTGGCAAATTTCAGCACCTCCTGACAGTTTTCATCCAGGCTCCCGCCCAG
GGTCACCGCCTCCTCGGCTGTCTCC
